>Addgene plasmid #35247 | MIGS2.1 (FF570) | depositor full sequence | sequence record 43055 | MIGS2.1 (FF570) sequence 9298 bps
TTTTTATCCCCGGAAGCCTGTGGATAGAGGGTAGTTATCCACGTGAAACCGCTAATGCCCCGCAAAGCCT
TGATTCACGGGGCTTTCCGGCCCGCTCCAAAAACTATCCACGTGAAATCGCTAATCAGGGTACGTGAAAT
CGCTAATCGGAGTACGTGAAATCGCTAATAAGGTCACGTGAAATCGCTAATCAAAAAGGCACGTGAGAAC
GCTAATAGCCCTTTCAGATCAACAGCTTGCAAACACCCCTCGCTCCGGCAAGTAGTTACAGCAAGTAGTA
TGTTCAATTAGCTTTTCAATTATGAATATATATATCAATTATTGGTCGCCCTTGGCTTGTGGACAATGCG
CTACGCGCACCGGCTCCGCCCGTGGACAACCGCAAGCGGTTGCCCACCGTCGAGCGCCAGCGCCTTTGCC
CACAACCCGGCGGCCGGCCGCAACAGATCGTTTTATAAATTTTTTTTTTTGAAAAAGAAAAAGCCCGAAA
GGCGGCAACCTCTCGGGCTTCTGGATTTCCGATCCCCGGAATTAGAGATCTTGGCAGGATATATTGTGGT
GTAACGTTATCAGCTTGCATGCCGGTCGATCTAGTAACATAGATGACACCGCGCGCGATAATTTATCCTA
GTTTGCGCGCTATATTTTGTTTTCTATCGCGTATTAAATGTATAATTGCGGGACTCTAATCATAAAAACC
CATCTCATAAATAACGTCATGCATTACATGTTAATTATTACATGCTTAACGTAATTCAACAGAAATTATA
TGATAATCATCGCAAGACCGGCAACAGGATTCAATCTTAAGAAACTTTATTGCCAAATGTTTGAACGATC
TGCTTGACTCTAGGGGTCATCAGATTTCGGTGACGGGCAGGACCGGACGGGGCGGCACCGGCAGGCTGAA
GTCCAGCTGCCAGAAACCCACGTCATGCCAGTTCCCGTGCTTGAAGCCGGCCGCCCGCAGCATGCCGCGG
GGGGCATATCCGAGCGCCTCGTGCATGCGCACGCTCGGGTCGTTGGGCAGCCCGATGACAGCGACCACGC
TCTTGAAGCCCTGTGCCTCCAGGGACTTCAGCAGGTGGGTGTAGAGCGTGGAGCCCAGTCCCGTCCGCTG
GTGGCGGGGGGAGACGTACACGGTGGACTCGGCCGTCCAGTCGTAGGCGTTGCGTGCCTTCCAGGGACCC
GCGTAGGCGATGCCGGCGACCTCGCCGTCCACCTCGGCGACGAGCCAGGGATAGCGCTCCCGCAGACGGA
CGAGGTCGTCCGTCCACTCCTGCGGTTCCTGCGGCTCGGTACGGAAGTTGACCGTGCTTGTCTCGATGTA
GTGGTTGACGATGGTGCAGACCGCCGGCATGTCCGCCTCGGTGGCACGGCGGATGTCGGCCGGGCGTCGT
TCTGGGCTCATGGTAGATCCCCTCGATCGAGTTGAGAGTGAATATGAGACTCTAATTGGATACCGAGGGG
AATTTATGGAACGTCAGTGGAGCATTTTTGACAAGAAATATTTGCTAGCTGATAGTGACCTTAGGCGACT
TTTGAACGCGCAATAATGGTTTCTGACGTATGTGCTTAGCTCATTAAACTCCAGAAACCCGCGGCTCAGT
GGCTCCTTCAACGTTGCGGTTCTGTCAGTTCCAAACGTAAAACGGCTTGTCCCGCGTCATCGGCGGGGGT
CATAACGTGACTCCCTTAATTCTCCGCTCATGTATCGATAACATTAACGTTTACAATTTCGCGCCATTCG
CCATTCAGGCTGCGCAACTGTTGGGAAGGGCGATCGGTGCGGGCCTCTTCGCTATTACGCCAGCTGGCGA
AAGGGGGATGTGCTGCAAGGCGATTAAGTTGGGTAACGCCAGGGTTTTCCCAGTCACGACGTTGTAAAAC
GACGGCCAGTGAGCGCGCGTAATACGACTCACTATAGGGCGAATTGGGTACCGGGCCCCCCCTCGAGGTC
GACGGTATCGATAAGCTTGATATCGAATTCCTGCAGCCCATTTAGGTGACACTATAGAATATCACTAGTA
AGCTAGCTTGCATGCCGGTCCTGCTGAGCCTCGACATGTTGTCGCAAAATTCGCCCTGGACCCGCCCAAC
GATTTGTCGTCACTGTCAAGGTTTGACCTGCACTTCATTTGGGGCCCACATACACCAAAAAAATGCTGCA
TAATTCTCGGGGCAGCAAGTCGGTTACCCGGCCGCCGTGCTGGACCGGGTTGAATGGTGCCCGTAACTTT
CGGTAGAGCGGACGGCCAATACTCAACTTCAAGGAATCTCACCCATGCGCGCCGGCGGGGAACCGGAGTT
CCCTTCAGTGAGCGTTATTAGTTCGCCGCTCGGTGTGTCGTAGATACTAGCCCCTGGGGCACTTTTGAAA
TTTGAATAAGATTTATGTAATCAGTCTTTTAGGTTTGACCGGTTCTGCCGCTTTTTTTAAAATTGGATTT
GTAATAATAAAACGCAATTGTTTGTTATTGTGGCGCTCTATCATAGATGTCGCTATAAACCTATTCAGCA
CAATATATTGTTTTCATTTTAATATTGTACATATAAGTAGTAGGGTACAATCAGTAAATTGAACGGAGAA
TATTATTCATAAAAATACGATAGTAACGGGTGATATATTCATTAGAATGAACCGAAACCGGCGGTAAGGA
TCTGAGCTACACATGCTCAGGTTTTTTACAACGTGCACAACAGAATTGAAAGCAAATATCATGCGATCAT
AGGCGTCTCGCATATCTCATTAAAGCAGGGATCCCGCATCAGATCTATCAAACACATAGATTTACGAAGA
TCTCTAACATTAAATCATCAGAGAGATAAGTTTAGGGAGCAAGCTCTTTCGCTTACACAGAGAATCACAG
AGGAAAGAGACTTTAAGAAAACTACAACTTTTTTGACCACTGTGATTTCTCTCTGCAAGCGAAAGTACTT
AATCACCAACACAGTAGATTGATATATTTGGGTTTATTTGTGAGAAGAAGAATTCACTAGTGGATCCCGC
ACTCGAGTGTTAATCAGAAAAACTCAGATTAATCTACAAATTCGATCGCACAAACTAGAAACTAACACCA
GATCTAGATAGAAATCACAAATCGAAGAGTAATTATTCGACAAAACTCAAATTATTTGAACAAATCGGAT
GATATCTATGAAACCCTAATCGAGAATTAAGATGATATCTAACGATCAAACCCAGAAAATCGTCTTCGAT
CTAAGATTAACAGAATCTAAACCAAAGAACATATACGAAATTGGGATCGAACGAAAACAAAATCGAAGAT
TTTGAGAGAATAAGGAACACAGAAATTTACCTTGATCACGGTAGAGAGAATTGAGAGAAAGTTTTTAAGA
TTTTGAGAAATTGAAATCTGAATTGTGAAGAAGAAGAGCTCTTTGGGTATTGTTTTATAGAAGAAGAAGA
AGAAAAGACGAGGACGACTAGGTCACGAGAAAGCTAAGGCGGTGAAGCAATAGCTAATAATAAAATGACA
CGTGTATTGAGCGTTGTTTACACGCAAAGTTGTTTTTGGCTAATTGCCTTATTTTTAGGTTGAGGAAAAG
TATTTGTGCTTTGAGTTGATAAACACGACTCGTGTGTGCCGGCTGCAACCACTTTGACGCCGTTTATTAC
TGACTCGTCGGGGGGATCCATTCGGTCCCCAGATTAGCCTTTTCAATTTCAGAAAGAATGCTAACCCACA
GATGGTTAGAGAGGCTTACGCAGCAGGTCTCATCAAGACGATCTACCCGAGCAATAATCTCCAGGAAATC
AAATACCTTCCCAAGAAGGTTAAAGATGCAGTCAAAAGATTCAGGACTAACTGCATCAAGAACACAGAGA
AAGATATATTTCTCAAGATCAGAAGTACTATTCCAGTATGGACGATTCAAGGCTTGCTTCACAAACCAAG
GCAAGTAATAGAGATTGGAGTCTCTAAAAAGGTAGTTCCCACTGAATCAAAGGCCATGGAGTCAAAGATT
CAAATAGAGGACCTAACAGAACTCGCCGTAAAGACTGGCGAACAGTTCATACAGAGTCTCTTACGACTCA
ATGACAAGAAGAAAATCTTCGTCAACATGGTGGAGCACGACACACTTGTCTACTCCAAAAATATCAAAGA
TACAGTCTCAGAAGACCAAAGGGCAATTGAGACTTTTCAACAAAGGGTAATATCCGGAAACCTCCTCGGA
TTCCATTGCCCAGCTATCTGTCACTTTATTGTGAAGATAGTGGAAAAGGAAGGTGGCTCCTACAAATGCC
ATCATTGCGATAAAGGAAAGGCCATCGTTGAAGATGCCTCTGCCGACAGTGGTCCCAAAGATGGACCCCC
ACCCACGAGGAGCATCGTGGAAAAAGAAGACGTTCCAACCACGTCTTCAAAGCAAGTGGATTGATGTGAT
ATCTCCACTGACGTAAGGGATGACGCACAATCCCACTATCCTTCGCAAGACCCTTCCTCTATATAAGGAA
GTTCATTTCATTTGGAGAGAACACGGGGGACGAGCTGTGATTTTTCTCTACAAGCGAATCTAGAGGATCA
CAAGTTTGTACAAAAAAGCTGAACGAGAAACGTAAAATGATATAAATATCAATATATTAAATTAGATTTT
GCATAAAAAACAGACTACATAATACTGTAAAACACAACATATCCAGTCATATTGGCGGCCCCATTAGGCA
CCCCAGGCTTTACACTTTATGCTTCCGGCTCGTATAATGTGTGGATTTTGAGTTAGGAGCCGTCGAGATT
TTCAGGAGCTAAGGAAGCTAAAATGGAGAAAAAAATCACTGGATATACCACCGTTGATATATCCCAATGG
CATCGTAAAGAACATTTTGAGGCATTTCAGTCAGTTGCTCAATGTACCTATAACCAGACCGTTCAGCTGG
ATATTACGGCCTTTTTAAAGACCGTAAAGAAAAATAAGCACAAGTTTTATCCGGCCTTTATTCACATTCT
TGCCCGCCTGATGAATGCTCATCCGGAGTTCCGTATGGCAATGAAAGACGGTGAGCTGGTGATATGGGAT
AGTGTTCACCCTTGTTACACCGTTTTCCATGAGCAAACTGAAACGTTTTCATCGCTCTGGAGTGAATACC
ACGACGATTTCCGGCAGTTTCTACACATATATTCGCAAGATGTGGCGTGTTACGGTGAAAACCTGGCCTA
TTTCCCTAAAGGGTTTATTGAGAATATGTTTTTCGTCTCAGCCAATCCCTGGGTGAGTTTCACCAGTTTT
GATTTAAACGTGGCCAATATGGACAACTTCTTCGCCCCCGTTTTCACCATGGGCAAATATTATACGCAAG
GCGACAAGGTGCTGATGCCGCTGGCGATTCAGGTTCATCATGCCGTTTGTGATGGCTTCCATGTCGGCAG
AATGCTTAATGAATTACAACAGTACTGCGATGAGTGGCAGGGCGGGGCGTAAACGCGTGGAGCCGGCTTA
CTAAAAGCCAGATAACAGTATGCGTATTTGCGCGCTGATTTTTGCGGTATAAGAATATATACTGATATGT
ATACCCGAAGTATGTCAAAAAGAGGTATGCTATGAAGCAGCGTATTACAGTGACAGTTGACAGCGACAGC
TATCAGTTGCTCAAGGCATATATGATGTCAATATCTCCGGTCTGGTAAGCACAACCATGCAGAATGAAGC
CCGTCGTCTGCGTGCCGAACGCTGGAAAGCGGAAAATCAGGAAGGGATGGCTGAGGTCGCCCGGTTTATT
GAAATGAACGGCTCTTTTGCTGACGAGAACAGGGGCTGGTGAAATGCAGTTTAAGGTTTACACCTATAAA
AGAGAGAGCCGTTATCGTCTGTTTGTGGATGTACAGAGTGATATTATTGACACGCCCGGCCGACGGATGG
TGATCCCCCTGGCCAGTGCACGTCTGCTGTCAGATAAAGTCTCCCGTGAACTTTACCCGGTGGTGCATAT
CGGGGATGAAAGCTGGCGCATGATGACCACCGATATGGCCAGTGTGCCGGTCTCCGTTATCGGGGAAGAA
GTGGCTGATCTCAGCCACCGCGAAAATGACATCAAAAACGCCATTAACCTGATGTTCTGGGGAATATAAA
TGTCAGGCTCCCTTATACACAGCCAGTCTGCACCTCGACCATAGTGACTGGATATGTTGTGTTTTACAGT
ATTATGTAGTCTGTTTTTTATGCAAAATCTAATTTAATATATTGATATTTATATCATTTTACGTTTCTCG
TTCAGCTTTCTTGTACAAAGTGGTGATCCTAGCTTTCGTTCGTATCATCGGTTTCGACAACGTTCGTCAA
GTTCAATGCATCAGTTTCATTGCGCACACACCAGAATCCTACTGAGTTTGAGTATTATGGCATTGGGAAA
ACTGTTTTTCTTGTACCATTTGTTGTGCTTGTAATTTACTGTGTTTTTTATTCGGTTTTCGCTATCGAAC
TGTGAAATGGAAATGGATGGAGAAGAGTTAATGAATGATATGGTCCTTTTGTTCATTCTCAAATTAATAT
TATTTGTTTTTTCTCTTATTTGTTGTGTGTTGAATTTGAAATTATAAGAGATATGCAAACATTTTGTTTT
GAGTAAAAATGTGTCAAATCGTGGCCTCTAATGACCGAAGTTAATATGAGGAGTAAAACACTTGTAGTTG
TACCATTATGCTTATTCACTAGGCAACAAATATATTTTCAGACCTAGAAAAGCTGCAAATGTTACTGAAT
ACAAGTATGTCCTCTTGTGTTTTAGACATTTATGAACTTTCCTTTATGTAATTTTCCAGAATCCTTGTCA
GATTCTAATCATTGCTTTATAATTATAGTTATACTCATGGATTTGTAGTTGAGTATGAAAATATTTTTTA
ATGCATTTTATGACTTGCCAATTGATTGACAACATGCATCAATCGGAGCTCCAGCTTTTGTTCCCTTTAG
TGAGGGTTAATTCCGAGCTTGGCGTAATCATGGTCATAGCTGTTTCCTGTGTGAAATTGTTATCCGCTCA
CAATTCCACACAACATACGAGCCGGAAGHCATAAAGTGTAAAGCCTGGGGTGCCTAATGAGTGAGCTAAC
TCACATTAATTGCGTTGCGCTCACTGCCCGCTTTCCAGTCGGGAAACCTGTCGTGCCAGCTGCATTAATG
AATCGGCCAACGCGCGGGGAGAGGCGGTTTGCGTATTGGGCGCTCTTCCGCTTCCTCGCTCACTGACTCG
CTGCGCTCGGTCGTTCGGCTGCGGCGAGCGGTATCAGCTCACTCAAAGGCGGTAATACGGTTATCCACAG
AATCAGGGGATAACGCAGGAAAGAACATGAAGGCCTTGACAGGATATATTGGCGGGTAAACTAAGTCGCT
GTATGTGTTTGTTTGAGATCTCATGTGAGCAAAAGGCCAGCAAAAGGCCAGGAACCGTAAAAAGGCCGCG
TTGCTGGCGTTTTTCCATAGGCTCCGCCCCCCTGACGAGCATCACAAAAATCGACGCTCAAGTCAGAGGT
GGCGAAACCCGACAGGACTATAAAGATACCAGGCGTTTCCCCCTGGAAGCTCCCTCGTGCGCTCTCCTGT
TCCGACCCTGCCGCTTACCGGATACCTGTCCGCCTTTCTCCCTTCGGGAAGCGTGGCGCTTTCTCATAGC
TCACGCTGTAGGTATCTCAGTTCGGTGTAGGTCGTTCGCTCCAAGCTGGGCTGTGTGCACGAACCCCCCG
TTCAGCCCGACCGCTGCGCCTTATCCGGTAACTATCGTCTTGAGTCCAACCCGGTAAGACACGACTTATC
GCCACTGGCAGCAGCCACTGGTAACAGGATTAGCAGAGCGAGGTATGTAGGCGGTGCTACAGAGTTCTTG
AAGTGGTGGCCTAACTACGGCTACACTAGAAGAACAGTATTTGGTATCTGCGCTCTGCTGAAGCCAGTTA
CCTTCGGAAGAAGAGTTGGTAGCTCTTGATCCGGCAAACAAACCACCGCTGGTAGCGGTGGTTTTTTTGT
TTGCAAGCAGCAGATTACGCGCAGAAAAAAAGGATCTCAAGAAGATCCTTTGATCTTTTCTACGGGGTCT
GACGCTCAGTGGAACGAAAACTCACGTTAAGGGATTTTGGTCATGAGATTATCAAAAAGGATCTTCACCT
AGATCCTTTTAAATTAAAAATGAAGTTTTAAATCAATCTAAAGTATATATGTGTAACATTGGTCTAGTGA
TTATTTGCCGACTACCTTGGTGATCTCGCCTTTCACGTAGTGAACAAATTCTTCCAACTGATCTGCGCGC
GAGGCCAAGCGATCTTCTTGTCCAAGATAAGCCTGCCTAGCTTCAAGTATGACGGGCTGATACTGGGCCG
GCAGGCGCTCCATTGCCCAGTCGGCAGCGACATCCTTCGGCGCGATTTTGCCGGTTACTGCGCTGTACCA
AATGCGGGACAACGTAAGCACTACATTTCGCTCATCGCCAGCCCAGTCGGGCGGCGAGTTCCATAGCGTT
AAGGTTTCATTTAGCGCCTCAAATAGATCCTGTTCAGGAACCGGATCAAAGAGTTCCTCCGCCGCTGGAC
CTACCAAGGCAACGCTATGTTCTCTTGCTTTTGTCAGCAAGATAGCCAGATCAATGTCGATCGTGGCTGG
CTCGAAGATACCTGCAAGAATGTCATTGCGCTGCCATTCTCCAAATTGCAGTTCGCGCTTAGCTGGATAA
CGCCACGGAATGATGTCGTCGTGCACAACAATGGTGACTTCTACAGCGCGGAGAATCTCGCTCTCTCCAG
GGGAAGCCGAAGTTTCCAAAAGGTCGTTGATCAAAGCTCGCCGCGTTGTTTCATCAAGCCTTACGGTCAC
CGTAACCAGCAAATCAATATCACTGTGTGGCTTCAGGCCGCCATCCACTGCGGAGCCGTACAAATGTACG
GCCAGCAACGTCGGTTCGAGATGGCGCTCGATGACGCCAACTACCTCTGATAGTTGAGTCGATACTTCGG
CGATCACCGCTTCCCTCATAACACCCCTTGTATTACTGTTTATGTAAGCAGACAGTTTTATTGTTCATGA
TGATATATTTTTATCTTGTGCAATGTAACATCAGAGATTTTGAGACACAACGTGGCTTTGTTGAATAAAT
CGAACTTTTGCTGAGTTGAAGGATCAGATCACGCATCTTCCCGACAACGCAGACCGTTCCGTGGCAAAGC
AAAAGTTCAAAATCACCAACTGGTCCACCTACAACAAAGCTCTCATCAACCGTGGCTCCCTCACTTTCTG
GCTGGATGATGGGGCGATTCAGGCGATCCCCATCCAACAGCCCGCCGTCGAGCGGGCT
Features (pLannotate 1.2.2; 31 found; start..end, strand, type, name):
    542..564     +  misc_feature   LB T-DNA repeat: left border repeat from nopaline C58 T-DNA (truncated)
    588..840     -  terminator     NOS terminator: nopaline synthase terminator and poly(A) signal
    863..1411    -  CDS            bar: PAT_STRHY - Experimental evidence at protein level: Swiss-Prot protein existence level 1. Inactivates phosphinothricin (PPT) by transfer of an acetyl group from acetyl CoA. Can also acetylate demethylphosphinothricin but not PTT or glutamate. This enzyme is an effector of phosphinothricin tripeptide (PTT or bialaphos) resistance. From Streptomyces hygroscopicus. Introduced by genetic manipulation and expressed in glufosinate-tolerant maize by Dekalb Genetics.
   1453..1632    -  promoter       NOS promoter: nopaline synthase promoter
   1723..1739    +  rep_origin     M13 ori (fragment): M13 bacteriophage origin of replication; arrow indicates direction of (+) strand synthesis
   1747..1902    -  CDS            lacZα (fragment): LacZα fragment of β-galactosidase; lacZ fragment
   1910..1928    +  promoter       T7 promoter: promoter for bacteriophage T7 RNA polymerase
   1937..1999    -  misc_feature   MCS (fragment): pBluescript multiple cloning site
   2000..2018    +  promoter       SP6 promoter: promoter for bacteriophage SP6 RNA polymerase
   2051..2758    -  terminator     OCS terminator: octopine synthase terminator
   2839..2940    -  ncRNA          MIR173: Accession: RF03457 - MIR173 microRNA precursor family
   4158..4499    +  promoter       CaMV 35S promoter: strong constitutive promoter from cauliflower mosaic virus
   4550..4669    +  protein_bind   attR1: mutant version of attR; recombination site for the Gateway® LR reaction LR Clonase™
   4699..4729    +  promoter       lac UV5 promoter: E. coli lac promoter with an "up" mutation
   4753..4782    +  promoter       cat promoter (fragment): promoter of the E. coli cat gene encoding chloramphenicol acetyltransferase
   4783..5439    +  CDS            cat: CAT_ECOLX - Experimental evidence at protein level: Swiss-Prot protein existence level 1. This enzyme is an effector of chloramphenicol resistance in bacteria. From Escherichia coli. This protein is used as a marker in many commonly used cloning vectors, such as pACYC184.
   5621..5779    +  CDS            ccdA (fragment): CCDA_ECO57 - Also known as H, letA. Experimental evidence at protein level: Swiss-Prot protein existence level 1. Antitoxin component of a type II toxin-antitoxin (TA) system which inhibits the post-segregational killing (PSK) of plasmid-free cells, also referred to as a plasmid addiction system. Binds to and blocks the activity of CcdB; will also remove bound CcdB protein from the CcdB-GyrA complex by forming a CcdA-CcdB complex, a process termed rejuvenation. Functions as a transcriptional corepressor for the ccdAB operon, repression also requires CcdB (By similarity). From Escherichia coli
   5784..6086    +  CDS            ccdB: CCDB_ECOLI - Also known as G, letB, letD. Experimental evidence at protein level: Swiss-Prot protein existence level 1. Toxic component of a type II toxin-antitoxin (TA) system, functioning in plasmid maintainence. Responsible for the post- segregational killing (PSK) of plasmid-free cells, also referred to as a plasmid addiction system. Half-life of over 2 hours. Cell killing by CcdB is accompanied by filamentation, defects in chromosome and plasmid segregation, defects in cell division, formation of anucleate cells, decreased DNA synthesis and plasmid loss. Interferes with the activity of DN
   6130..6254    -  protein_bind   attR2: mutant version of attR; recombination site for the Gateway® LR reaction LR Clonase™
   6261..6902    +  terminator     E9 terminator: terminator and polyadenylation signal from the pea rbcS-E9 gene
   6924..6942    -  promoter       T3 promoter: promoter for bacteriophage T3 RNA polymerase
   6987..7003    -  protein_bind   lac operator: The lac repressor binds to the lac operator to inhibit transcription in E. coli. This inhibition can be relieved by adding lactose or isopropyl-β-D-thiogalactopyranoside (IPTG). lac repressor encoded by lacI
   7011..7042    -  promoter       lac promoter: promoter for the E. coli lac operon
   7057..7078    -  protein_bind   CAP binding site: CAP binding activates transcription in the presence of cAMP. E. coli catabolite activator protein
   7091..7183    -  CDS            lacI (fragment): lac repressor; lacI; The lac repressor binds to the lac operator to inhibit transcription in E. coli. This inhibition can be relieved by adding lactose or isopropyl-β-D-thiogalactopyranoside (IPTG).
   7185..7309    -  rep_origin     RSF ori (fragment): Plasmids containing the RSF 1030 origin of replication can be propagated in E. coli cells that contain additional plasmids with compatible origins.
   7317..7341    +  misc_feature   RB T-DNA repeat: right border repeat from nopaline C58 T-DNA
   7432..8020    -  rep_origin     ori: high-copy-number ColE1/pMB1/pBR322/pUC origin of replication
   8194..8979    -  CDS            aadA: S3AD_SHIFL - Experimental evidence at protein level: Swiss-Prot protein existence level 1. Mediates bacterial resistance to the antibiotics streptomycin and spectinomycin. From Shigella flexneri.
   9164..9265    +  CDS            TRA2_ECOLX (fragment): Protein predicted: Swiss-Prot protein existence level 4. Required for transposition of transposon Tn903. From Escherichia coli.
   9270..407     +  rep_origin     pSa ori (across the origin): origin of replication from bacterial plasmid pSa
