[The description below was written by a language model from this plasmid's Addgene catalogue record and pLannotate feature annotations shown in this document.]
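Description:
MIGS2.1 (FF570) is an empty Gateway destination vector for miRNA-induced gene silencing (MIGS) in plants, built on the pGreenII binary backbone for Agrobacterium-mediated transformation. In E. coli it replicates from a high-copy ColE1/pUC-type origin and is selected with spectinomycin through aadA. The pSa origin supports maintenance in Agrobacterium only when the pSOUP helper plasmid supplies replication functions in trans. Because the unrecombined vector carries the toxic ccdB gene, it has to be propagated in a ccdB-tolerant strain. The chloramphenicol resistance gene within the same cassette provides an additional selection that is lost once an insert is recombined in.

Between the left and right T-DNA borders lie three plant units. A NOS promoter–bar–NOS terminator cassette confers Basta (phosphinothricin) resistance for selecting transformants. A CaMV 35S promoter drives the attR1–cat–ccdB–attR2 Gateway cassette, which is followed by the pea rbcS-E9 terminator. According to the record, a miR173 target site has been placed between the 35S promoter and attR1, although it is not annotated in the feature table. An LR reaction therefore places a fragment of a gene of interest directly downstream of that target site. The third unit, in the opposite orientation, expresses the MIR173 precursor and ends in the OCS terminator. Its promoter is not annotated, and the record names it inconsistently as UBQ10 or UBQ11.

In the MIGS approach, miR173-directed cleavage of the tagged transcript triggers production of phased secondary siRNAs from the downstream sequence, which silence the corresponding endogenous gene. Supplying miR173 from the same T-DNA presumably allows the system to work in species that lack this miRNA.
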