Addgene plasmid #35247: MIGS2.1 (FF570)
Purpose: (Empty Backbone) Expression of miR173 precursor under UBQ10 promoter; includes miR173 target site after 35S promoter (Basta selection marker)
Depositing lab: Detlef Weigel. Depositing organization: Max Planck Institute for Developmental Biology. Publication: MIGS: MiRNA Induced Gene Silencing. de Felippes FF, Wang JW, Weigel D. Plant J. 2011 Dec 28. doi: 10.1111/j.1365-313X.2011.04896.x. PubMed 22211571.
Backbone
  Vector backbone: pGreenII
  Backbone size (bp): 9298
  Modifications to backbone: 1) miR173 target site add between 35S promoter and attR1 site. 2) Addition of an expression cassette with the miR173 precursor placed behind the UBQ11 constitutive promoter
  Vector type: Plant Expression
  Promoter: CaMV 35S
  Selectable markers: Basta
Growth in bacteria
  Bacterial resistance: Chloramphenicol and Spectinomycin, 25 & 50 μg/mL
  Growth temperature: 37°C
  Growth strain: ccdB Survival
  Growth instructions: 1) Before recombination Chloramphenicol might be used for bacteria selection (resistance lost after recombination). 2) E. coli DB3.1 strain (or some other ccdB survival strain) should be used for the amplification of the plasmid due to the presence of the lethal ccdB gene. After recombination, any common strain, such as DH5alpha is recommended. 3) Due to pGreen backbone characteristics, the helper plasmid pSOUP is required for replication of MIGS vector in Agrobacterium. PSOUP can be requested directly at http://www.pgreen.ac.uk/.
  Copy number: High Copy
Terms and licenses: Academic/Nonprofit Terms; Industry Terms: Not Available to Industry
Depositor comments: MIGS vectors are based on pGREEN series: Hellens, R.P., Edwards, E.A., Leyland, N.R., Bean, S. and Mullineaux, P.M. (2000) pGreen: a versatile and flexible binary Ti vector for Agrobacterium-mediated plant transformation. Plant Mol. Biol., 42, 819-832. obtained from John Innes Centre, UK
How to cite: MIGS2.1 (FF570) was a gift from Detlef Weigel (Addgene plasmid # 35247 ; http://n2t.net/addgene:35247 ; RRID:Addgene_35247)
