>Addgene plasmid #35247 | MIGS2.1 (FF570) | addgene partial sequence | sequence record 73435 | CAT-R 5'-GCAACTGACTGAAATGCCTC-3'
GATGCCATTGGGATATATCAACGGTGGTATATCCAGTGATTTTTTTCTCCATTTTAGCTTCCTTAGCTCC
TGAAAATCTCGACGGCTCCTAACTCAAAATCCACACATTATACGAGCCGGAAGCATAAAGTGTAAAGCCT
GGGGTGCCTAATGGGGCCGCCAATATGACTGGATATGTTGTGTTTTACAGTATTATGTAGTCTGTTTTTT
ATGCAAAATCTAATTTAATATATTGATATTTATATCATTTTACGTTTCTCGTTCAGCTTTTTTGTACAAA
CTTGTGATCCTCTAGATTCGCTTGTAGAGAAAAATCACAGCTCGTCCCCCGTGTTCTCTCCAAATGAAAT
GAACTTCCTTATATAGAGGAAGGGTCTTGCGAAGGATAGTGGGATTGTGCGTCATCCCTTACGTCAGTGG
AGATATCACATCAATCCACTTGCTTTGAAGACGTGGTTGGAACGTCTTCTTTTTCCACGATGCTCCTCGT
GGGTGGGGGTCCATCTTTGGGACCACTGTCGGCAGAGGCATCTTCAACGATGGCCTTTCCTTTATCGCAA
TGATGGCATTTGTAGGAGCCACCTTCCTTTTCCACTATCTTCACAATAAAGTGACAGATAGCTGGGCAAT
GGAATCCGAGGAGGTTTCCGGATATTACCCTTTGTTGAAAAGTCTCAATTGCCCTTTGGTCTTCTGAGAC
TGTATCTTTGATATTTTTGGAGTAGACAAGTGTGTCGTGCTCCACCATGTTGACGAAGATTTTCTTCTTG
TCATTGAGTCGTAAGAGACTCTGTATGAACTGTTCGCCAGTCTTTACGGCGAGTTCTGTTAGGTCCTCTA
TTTGAATCTTTGACTCCATGGCCTTTGATTCAGTGGGAACTACCTTTTTAGAGACTCCAATCTCTATTAC
TTGCCTTGGTTTGTGAAGCAAGCCTTGAATCGTCCATACTGGAATAGTACTTCTGATCTTGAGAAATATA
TCTTTCTCT
