>Addgene plasmid #35247 | MIGS2.1 (FF570) | addgene partial sequence | sequence record 73436 | M13_pUC_fwd
CGCGCGTAATACGACTCACTATAGGGCGAATTGGGTACCGGGCCCCCCCTCGAGGTCGACGGTATCGATA
AGCTTGATATCGAATTCCTGCAGCCCATTTAGGTGACACTATAGAATATCACTAGTAAGCTAGCTTGCAT
GCCGGTCCTGCTGAGCCTCGACATGTTGTCGCAAAATTCGCCCTGGACCCGCCCAACGATTTGTCGTCAC
TGTCAAGGTTTGACCTGCACTTCATTTGGGGCCCACATACACCAAAAAAATGCTGCATAATTCTCGGGGC
AGCAAGTCGGTTACCCGGCCGCCGTGCTGGACCGGGTTGAATGGTGCCCGTAACTTTCGGTAGAGCGGAC
GGCCAATACTCAACTTCAAGGAATCTCACCCATGCGCGCCGGCGGGGAACCGGAGTTCCCTTCAGTGAGC
GTTATTAGTTCGCCGCTCGGTGTGTCGTAGATACTAGCCCCTGGGGCACTTTTGAAATTTGAATAAGATT
TATGTAATCAGTCTTTTAGGTTTGACCGGTTCTGCCGCTTTTTTTAAAATTGGATTTGTAATAATAAAAC
GCAATTGTTTGTTATTGTGGCGCTCTATCATAGATGTCGCTATAAACCTATTCAGCACAATATATTGTTT
TCATTTTAATATTGTACATATAAGTAGTAGGGTACAATCAGTAAATTGAACGGAGAATATTATTCATAAA
AATACGATAGTAACGGGTGATATATTCATTAGAATGAACCGAAACCGGCGGTAAGGATCTGAGCTACACA
TGCTCAGGTTTTTTACAACGTGCACAACAGAATTGAAAGCAAATATCATGCGATCATAGGCGTCTCGCAT
ATCTCATTAAAGCAGGGATCCCGCATCAGATCTATCAAACACATAGATTTACGAAGATCTCTAACATTAA
ATCATCAGAGAGATAAGTTTAGGGAGCAAGCTCTTTCGCTTACACAGAGAATCACAGAGGAAAGAGACTT
TAAGAAAACTACAACTTTTTTGACCACTGTGATTTCTCTCTGCAAGCGAAAGTACTTAATCACCAACACA
GTAGATTGATATATTTGGGTTTATTTGTGAG
