>Addgene plasmid #35247 | MIGS2.1 (FF570) | addgene partial sequence | sequence record 73437 | ccdb-fwd 5'-GCATGATGACCACCGATATG-3'
GGTCTCCGTTATCGGGGAAGAAGTGGCTGATCTCAGCCACCGCGAAAATGACATCAAAAACGCCATTAAC
CTGATGTTCTGGGGAATATAAATGTCAGGCTCCCTTATACACAGCCAGTCTGCACCTCGACCATAGTGAC
TGGATATGTTGTGTTTTACAGTATTATGTAGTCTGTTTTTTATGCAAAATCTAATTTAATATATTGATAT
TTATATCATTTTACGTTTCTCGTTCAGCTTTCTTGTACAAAGTGGTGATCCTAGCTTTCGTTCGTATCAT
CGGTTTCGACAACGTTCGTCAAGTTCAATGCATCAGTTTCATTGCGCACACACCAGAATCCTACTGAGTT
TGAGTATTATGGCATTGGGAAAACTGTTTTTCTTGTACCATTTGTTGTGCTTGTAATTTACTGTGTTTTT
TATTCGGTTTTCGCTATCGAACTGTGAAATGGAAATGGATGGAGAAGAGTTAATGAATGATATGGTCCTT
TTGTTCATTCTCAAATTAATATTATTTGTTTTTTCTCTTATTTGTTGTGTGTTGAATTTGAAATTATAAG
AGATATGCAAACATTTTGTTTTGAGTAAAAATGTGTCAAATCGTGGCCTCTAATGACCGAAGTTAATATG
AGGAGTAAAACACTTGTAGTTGTACCATTATGCTTATTCACTAGGCAACAAATATATTTTCAGACCTAGA
AAAGCTGCAAATGTTACTGAATACAAGTATGTCCTCTTGTGTTTTAGACATTTATGAACTTTCCTTTATG
TAATTTTCCAGAATCCTTGTCAGATTCTAATCATTGCTTTATAATTATAGTTATACTCATGGATTTGTAG
TTGAGTATGAAAATATTTTTTAATGCATTTTATGACTTGCCAATTGATTGACAACATGCATCAATCGGAG
CTCCAGCTTTTGTTCCCTTTAGTGAGGGTTAATTGCGCGCTTGGCGTAATCATGGTCATAGCTGTTTCCT
GTGTGAAATTGTTATCCGCTCACAATTCCACACAACATACGAGCCGGAAGCATAAAGTGTAAAGCCTGGG
GTGCCTAATGAGT
