>Addgene plasmid #35247 | MIGS2.1 (FF570) | addgene partial sequence | sequence record 73438 | NOS-F 5'-GCGTTCAAAAGTCGCCTAAG-3'
GCAAATATTTCTTGTCAAAAATGCTCCACTGACGTTCCATAAATTCCCCTCGGTATCCAATTAGAGTCTC
ATATTCACTCTCAACTCGATCGAGGGGATCTACCATGAGCCCAGAACGACGCCCGGCCGACATCCGCCGT
GCCACCGAGGCGGACATGCCGGCGGTCTGCACCATCGTCAACCACTACATCGAGACAAGCACGGTCAACT
TCCGTACCGAGCCGCAGGAACCGCAGGAGTGGACGGACGACCTCGTCCGTCTGCGGGAGCGCTATCCCTG
GCTCGTCGCCGAGGTGGACGGCGAGGTCGCCGGCATCGCCTACGCGGGTCCCTGGAAGGCACGCAACGCC
TACGACTGGACGGCCGAGTCCACCGTGTACGTCTCCCCCCGCCACCAGCGGACGGGACTGGGCTCCACGC
TCTACACCCACCTGCTGAAGTCCCTGGAGGCACAGGGCTTCAAGAGCGTGGTCGCTGTCATCGGGCTGCC
CAACGACCCGAGCGTGCGCATGCACGAGGCGCTCGGATATGCCCCCCGCGGCATGCTGCGGGCGGCCGGC
TTCAAGCACGGGAACTGGCATGACGTGGGTTTCTGGCAGCTGGACTTCAGCCTGCCGGTGCCGCCCCGTC
CGGTCCTGCCCGTCACCGAAATCTGATGACCCCTAGAGTCAAGCAGATCGTTCAAACATTTGGCAATAAA
GTTTCTTAAGATTGAATCCTGTTGCCGGTCTTGCGATGATTATCATATAATTTCTGTTGAATTACGTTAA
GCATGTAATAATTAACATGTAATGCATGACGTTATTTATGAGATGGGTTTTTATGATTAGAGTCCCGCAA
TTATACATTTAATACGCGATAGAAAACAAAATATAGCGCGCAAACTAGGATAAATTATCGCGCGCGGTGT
CATCTATGTTACTAGATCGACCGGCATGCAAGCTGATAACGTTACACCACAATATATCCTGCCAAGATCT
AATTC
